>Addgene plasmid #212867 | pCYP34 | addgene full sequence | sequence record 423279 | Addgene NGS Result
ACTGACTCGCTGCACGAGGCAGACCTCAGCGCTAGCGGAGTGTATACTGGCTTACTATGTTGGCACTGAT
GAGGGTGTCAGTGAAGTGCTTCATGTGGCAGGAGAAAAAAGGCTGCACCGGTGCGTCAGCAGAATATGTG
ATACAGGATATATTCCGCTTCCTCGCTCACTGACTCGCTACGCTCGGTCGTTCGACTGCGGCGAGCGGAA
ATGGCTTACGAACGGGGCGGAGATTTCCTGGAAGATGCCAGGAAGATACTTAACAGGGAAGTGAGAGGGC
CGCGGCAAAGCCGTTTTTCCATAGGCTCCGCCCCCCTGACAAGCATCACGAAATCTGACGCTCAAATCAG
TGGTGGCGAAACCCGACAGGACTATAAAGATACCAGGCGTTTCCCCCTGGCGGCTCCCTCGTGCGCTCTC
CTGTTCCTGCCTTTCGGTTTACCGGTGTCATTCCGCTGTTATGGCCGCGTTTGTCTCATTCCACGCCTGA
CACTCAGTTCCGGGTAGGCAGTTCGCTCCAAGCTGGACTGTATGCACGAACCCCCCGTTCAGTCCGACCG
CTGCGCCTTATCCGGTAACTATCGTCTTGAGTCCAACCCGGAAAGACATGCAAAAGCACCACTGGCAGCA
GCCACTGGTAATTGATTTAGAGGAGTTAGTCTTGAAGTCATGCGCCGGTTAAGGCTAAACTGAAAGGACA
AGTTTTGGTGACTGCGCTCCTCCAAGCCAGTTACCTCGGTTCAAAGAGTTGGTAGCTCAGAGAACCTTCG
AAAAACCGCCCTGCAAGGCGGTTTTTTCGTTTTCAGAGCAAGAGATTACGCGCAGACCAAAACGATCTCA
AGAAGATCATCTTATTAAGGGGTCTGACGCTCAGTGGAACGAAAAATCAATCTAAAGTATATATGAGTAA
ACTTGGTCTGACAGTTACCTTAGAAAAACTCATCGAGCATCAAATGAAACTGCAATTTATTCATATCAGG
ATTATCAATACCATATTTTTGAAAAAGCCGTTTCTGTAATGAAGGAGAAAACTCACCGAGGCAGTTCCAT
AGGATGGCAAGATCCTGGTATCGGTCTGCGATTCCGACTCGTCCAACATCAATACAACCTATTAATTTCC
CCTCGTCAAAAATAAGGTTATCAAGTGAGAAATCACCATGAGTGACGACTGAATCCGGTGAGAATGGCAA
AAGCTTATGCATTTCTTTCCAGACTTGTTCAACAGGCCAGCCATTACGCTCGTCATCAAAATCACTCGCA
TCAACCAAACCGTTATTCATTCGTGATTGCGCCTGAGCGAGACGAAATACGCGATCGCTGTTAAAAGGAC
AATTACAAACAGGAATCGAATGCAACCGGCGCAGGAACACTGCCAGCGCATCAACAATATTTTCACCTGA
ATCAGGATATTCTTCTAATACCTGGAATGCTGTTTTCCCGGGGATCGCAGTGGTGAGTAACCATGCATCA
TCAGGAGTACGGATAAAATGCTTGATGGTCGGAAGAGGCATAAATTCCGTCAGCCAGTTTAGTCTGACCA
TCTCATCTGTAACATCATTGGCAACGCTACCTTTGCCATGTTTCAGAAACAACTCTGGCGCATCGGGCTT
CCCATACAATCGATAGATTGTCGCACCTGATTGCCCGACATTATCGCGAGCCCATTTATACCCATATAAA
TCAGCATCCATGTTGGAATTTAATCGCGGCCTGGAGCAAGACGTTTCCCGTTGAATATGGCTCATAACAC
CCCTTGTATTACTGTTTATGTAAGCAGACAGTTTTATTGTTCATGATGATATATTTTTATCTTGTGCAAT
GTACATCAGAGATTTTGAGACACAACCAATTATTGAAGGCCTCCCTAACGGGGGGCCTTTTTTTGTTTCT
GGTCTCCCAAGCGCTTAACGATCGTTGGCTGAACAAACAGACAATCTGGTCTGTTTGTATTATGGAAAAT
TTTTCTGTATAATAGATTCAACAAACAGACAATCTGGTCTGTTTGTATTATCAGCGGTCAACGCATGTGC
TTTGCGTTCTGATGAGACAGTGATGTCGAAACCGCCTCTACAAATAATTTTGTTTAGGAACACACCAGTA
AGCTATAGGAGGTATTTAATGAGTCCGCCACCGAGTGGTGCCGGGGATGGTACATCCTGCGCGCCCCGTC
CTCCATCAGGGCCTCTCCCGATTAAAGGTCGTGATGTGACCGATGCTAGCAGCCATCCGGCGCCTTTACC
GCGTGCGCGCCGATGTCCGTTAGACCCACCAGAGGAATACGCCGCCTTGCGTCGGACCGATCCGGTATCC
CGTCTGGCATTTCCCGATGGTTCCGCTGGGTGGCTGGTGACCCGTTATGATGACGTGCGAACCGTGCTGA
CCGATCCGCGCTTTAGCGCTCGGGGAGATCTCGTTACCTCGCCGGTAGCCAGCCAGTTACGGCGCCGTGA
TGCACCAGCGCCGGGCATGTTTGCTCGTATGGACCCTCCGGACCATACTCGCTATCGACGTCTGTTAGCG
CGCCACTTTCATGTTCGTCGGGTCCGCGCACTGGTGCCCGCAATCGAACGCATCGTTGCCGATCGCCTCG
ATGCGCTTCGTCGTGCAGGTCCGCCGGCCGATTTAGTGGAAATTTTCGCCCTGCCTGTGCCCACTCTGGT
CATTTGCGAACTGCTGGGTGTGCCGTATGAGGACCGAGCGGCGTTCCAGAGCTGGACAGCATCTATGGTT
TCAGTGGACAGCACGCGGGAAGAATCTGATGCGGCCGTGGCCGCTCTGGCGGGCTATGTTCGCTCACTGG
TTGTGGCGAAACGGGGAGTGCCGGCGCATGATCTTCTTGCCGACTTAGCCGCGGATGGTGAATTGACGGA
TGAAGAAACCGCCAACATTGGCCTTAGCGTACTTGTGGCTGGCCATGAAACCACCGCTAATATGTTGTCG
TTGGGAGCTTTCGCACTTTTGCGCCATCCCGAGGAACTGGCTGCCTTCCGTGCCGATCCGGGTCTGACCG
AGCAAGCTGTGGAAGAACTGTTGCGCTATCTGACCATCCCCCAGTTCGGGCGTGAGCGCGCTGCACTCGA
AGATGTCGTGCTGGGAGGCCGCACCTTGGCCGCCGGTGAAGTTGTGGTCGCTTCACTGTTGAGCGCAAAT
CGCGACCCGGGGCGCTTTGACGATCCGGATACCCTGGATCTGCGTCGGCCATCCGCCGGCCACCTGGCAT
TTGGTCACGGAATCCACCAGTGCATAGGACAACAACTGGCACGCGAACAGCTCAGAGCGGGCTTACGTGC
TCTGTTCACCCAGGGGCCCACTTTACGGTTGGCAGTTCCCCCAGAAGAAGTACCAATGTGCGAGGATAGC
CTTAATTATGGTGTTCGTCGCTTACCTGTCACGTGGGGTACAGGTCGCTAATAAGGATGAGCTCTACAAA
TAAGCAGAGGTGGTTGTGTTGCGAAAAAAAAAAAAAAACACCCTAACGGGTGTTTTTTTTTTTTTGGTGT
CCCCACGTGTGGCGCTGGAGACCGTCCAATGGCGGCGCGCCATCGAATGGTGCAAAACCTTTCGCGGTAT
GGCATGATAGCGCCCGGAAGAGAGTCAATTCAGGGTGGTGAATATGAGCCCGAAACGTCGTACCCAGGCA
GAACGTGCAATGGAAACCCAGGGTAAACTGATTGCAGCAGCACTGGGTGTTCTGCGTGAAAAAGGTTATG
CAGGTTTTCGTATTGCAGATGTTCCGGGTGCAGCCGGTGTTAGCCGTGGTGCACAGAGCCATCATTTTCC
GACCAAACTGGAACTGCTGCTGGCAACCTTTGAATGGCTGTATGAGCAGATTACCGAACGTAGCCGTGCA
CGTCTGGCAAAACTGAAACCGGAAGATGATGTTATTCAGCAGATGCTGGATGATGCAGCAGATTTTTTTC
TGGATGATGATTTTAGCATCGGCCTGGATCTGATTGTTGCAGCAGATCGTGATCCGGCACTGCGTGAAGG
TATTCTGCGTACCGTTGAACGTAATCGTTTTGTTGTTGAAGATATGTGGCTGGGTGTGCTGGTGAGCCGT
GGTCTGAGCCGTGATGATGCCGAAGATATTCTGTGGCTGATTTTTAACAGCGTTCGTGGTCTGACAGTTC
GTAGCCTGTGGCAGAAAGATAAAGAACGTTTTGAACGTGTGCGTAATAGCACCCTGGAAATTGCACGTGA
ACGTTATGCAAAATTCAAACGTTGATAAGGATCCTAATTGGTAACGAATCAGACAATTGACGGCTCGAGG
GAGTAGCATAGGGTTTGCAGAATCCCTGCTTCGTCCATTTGACAGGCACATTATGCATCGATGATAAGCT
GTCAAACATGAGCAGATCCTCTACGCCGGACGCATCGTGGCCGGCATCACCGGCGCCACAGGTGCGGTTG
CTGGCGCCTATATCGCCGACATCACCGATGGGGAAGATCGGGCTCGCCACTTCGGGCTCATGAGCAAATA
TTTTATCTGAGGTGCTTCCTCGCTC
Features (pLannotate 1.2.2; 13 found; start..end, strand, type, name):
     28..54      +  misc_feature   bom (fragment): basis of mobility region from pBR322
    153..208     -  rep_origin     RSF ori (fragment): Plasmids containing the RSF 1030 origin of replication can be propagated in E. coli cells that contain additional plasmids with compatible origins.
    296..841     -  rep_origin     p15A ori: Plasmids containing the medium-copy-number p15A origin of replication can be propagated in E. coli cells that contain a second plasmid with the ColE1 origin.
    930..1745    -  CDS            KanR: aminoglycoside phosphotransferase; aph(3')-Ia; confers resistance to kanamycin in bacteria or G418 (Geneticin®) in eukaryotes
   1922..1949    +  protein_bind   CuO: CymR-binding P2 operator sequence from the p-cmt operon of Pseudomonas putida (Mullick et al., 2006) CymR
   1980..2007    +  protein_bind   CuO: CymR-binding P2 operator sequence from the p-cmt operon of Pseudomonas putida (Mullick et al., 2006) CymR
   2011..2066    +  ncRNA          Hammerhead 3: Accession: RF00008 - Hammerhead ribozyme (type III)
   2266..3396    +  CDS            cyp105C1: CPXG_STRSQ - Also known as choP. Protein inferred from homology: Swiss-Prot protein existence level 3. From Streptomyces sp.
   3540..3613    +  promoter       lacIq promoter (fragment): lacI (mutant); In the lacIq allele, a single base change in the promoter boosts expression of the lacI gene about 10-fold.
   3614..4222    +  CDS            cymR: CYMR_PSEPU - Experimental evidence at transcript level: Swiss-Prot protein existence level 2. Involved in the repression of the cym and cmt operons which are responsible of the p-cymene degradation. From Pseudomonas putida (Arthrobacter siderocapsulatus).
   4327..4345    -  promoter       tet promoter (fragment): E. coli promoter for tetracycline efflux protein gene
   4355..4475    +  CDS            TcR (fragment): tetracycline efflux protein; tet; confers resistance to tetracycline
   4494..11      -  rep_origin     RSF ori (fragment) (across the origin): Plasmids containing the RSF 1030 origin of replication can be propagated in E. coli cells that contain additional plasmids with compatible origins.
