[The description below was written by a language model from this plasmid's Addgene catalogue record and pLannotate feature annotations shown in this document.]
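Description:
pCYP34 is a 4.5 kb bacterial expression plasmid built on the pCYP backbone for producing a Streptomyces platensis cytochrome P450 in Escherichia coli. It is selected with kanamycin through an aph(3')-Ia (KanR) cassette. The only complete replication origin annotated is p15A, a medium-copy origin compatible with ColE1-type plasmids, which allows co-maintenance with other plasmids in the same cell. The catalogue entry nonetheless lists the plasmid as high copy, a discrepancy the record does not resolve. Short fragments matching an RSF origin, the pBR322 bom region, and a tet promoter and tetracycline resistance gene are also detected, and these appear to be backbone remnants rather than functional parts.

The insert is a codon-optimized, synthesized P450 gene described as an LRD-modifying enzyme; the record does not expand this abbreviation. The annotation software labels the gene by homology as a CYP105C1-like protein from Streptomyces. It is driven by the PcymRC promoter, which carries two CuO operator sites bound by the CymR repressor from Pseudomonas putida. CymR is encoded on the same plasmid, downstream of the P450, under a promoter matching a lacIq fragment, so the regulatory system is self-contained. CymR normally represses transcription and is released by cumate, giving inducible control of enzyme expression. A hammerhead ribozyme sits between the promoter and the coding region. Such ribozymes typically act as insulators, cleaving the 5' leader so that translation is less dependent on promoter context.

The associated publication concerns a redox-proficient E. coli for screening terpenoids and their modifying P450s, which suggests that pCYP34 is one member of a P450 expression series used for that screening.
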