Addgene plasmid #212867: pCYP34
Purpose: Expresses the Streptomyces platensis LRD-modifying cytochrome P450 enzyme
Depositing lab: Christopher Voigt. Depositing organization: Massachusetts Institute of Technology. Publication: Design of a redox-proficient Escherichia coli for screening terpenoids and modifying cytochrome P450s. Lin GM, Voigt CA. Nature Catalysis. 6, 1016–1029 (2023). https://doi.org/10.1038/s41929-023-01049-5.
Backbone
  Vector backbone: pCYP
  Vector type: Bacterial Expression
Growth in bacteria
  Bacterial resistance: Kanamycin, 50 μg/mL
  Growth temperature: 37°C
  Growth strain: DH5alpha
  Copy number: High Copy
Gene/Insert
  Gene/Insert name: cytochrome P450 (alt name: Uniprot ID: D8L2V0)
  Species: Streptomyces platensis
  Promoter: PcymRC
  Cloning method: Unknown
Resource information
  A portion of this plasmid was derived from a plasmid made by: codon optimized and synthesized by vendors
Terms and licenses: Academic/Nonprofit Terms; Industry Terms: Not Available to Industry
How to cite: pCYP34 was a gift from Christopher Voigt (Addgene plasmid # 212867 ; http://n2t.net/addgene:212867 ; RRID:Addgene_212867)
